Addgene plasmid #48718: pTYB1-pLAC-N45
Purpose: Bacterial expression of Lacritin protein with 45 AA removed from N terminus
Depositing lab: Gordon Laurie. Depositing organization: University of Virginia. Publication: Lacritin rescues stressed epithelia via rapid forkhead box O3 (FOXO3)-associated autophagy that restores metabolism. Wang N, Zimmerman K, Raab RW, McKown RL, Hutnik CM, Talla V, Tyler MF 4th, Lee JK, Laurie GW. J Biol Chem. 2013 Jun 21;288(25):18146-61. doi: 10.1074/jbc.M112.436584. Epub 2013 May 2. PubMed 23640897.
Backbone
  Vector backbone: pTYB1
  Backbone manufacturer: New England BioLabs, INC
  Backbone size w/o insert (bp): 7477
  Total vector size (bp): 229
  Vector type: Bacterial Expression
Growth in bacteria
  Bacterial resistance: Ampicillin, 100 μg/mL
  Growth temperature: 37°C
  Growth strain: ER2566
  Growth instructions: Bacterial Strain was selected due to its ability to efficiently express mammalian protein (non-glycosolated) in bacterial cells.
  Copy number: High Copy
Gene/Insert
  Gene/Insert name: Lacritin (alt names: LACRT; pLAC)
  Species: H. sapiens (human)
  Insert size (bp): 360
  Mutation: Deleted first 45 amino acids of mature lacritin without signal peptide
  GenBank ID: NM_033277.1
  Entrez Gene: LACRT
  Tag / fusion protein: Intein (C terminal on insert)
  Cloning method: Restriction Enzyme; 5′ cloning site EcoRI (unknown if destroyed); 3′ cloning site EcoRI (unknown if destroyed)
  Sequencing primers: 5′ ATGGGCGGCAGCAGTTCA; 3′ TCATGCCCATGGTTTTAA
Terms and licenses: Academic/Nonprofit Terms; Industry Terms: Not Available to Industry
Depositor comments: Please note that amino acid numbering of this plasmid is relative to amino acid #20 in GenBank reference sequence NP_150593.1. E20 in the reference sequence is considered the first amino acid of lacritin in this plasmid. Lacritin protein sequence in this plasmid is: AAAVQGTAKVTSSRQELNPLKSIVEKSILLTEQALAKAGKGMHGGVPGGKQFIENGSEFAQKLLKKFSLLKPWA
How to cite: pTYB1-pLAC-N45 was a gift from Gordon Laurie (Addgene plasmid # 48718 ; http://n2t.net/addgene:48718 ; RRID:Addgene_48718)
