[The description below was written by a language model from this plasmid's Addgene catalogue record.]
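Description:
pTYB1-pLAC-N45 is a bacterial expression plasmid built on the commercial pTYB1 backbone, a vector from the intein-mediated purification family. It is selected with ampicillin and is listed as high copy. The recommended host is ER2566, an E. coli expression strain which the depositor chose for its ability to produce the non-glycosylated mammalian protein efficiently. The record gives no feature table and does not name the promoter or origin. pTYB1-type vectors generally drive expression from an inducible T7 promoter, which fits the use of a T7 polymerase-bearing strain such as ER2566.

The insert is a truncated form of human lacritin (LACRT), a secreted tear glycoprotein. It lacks the first 45 amino acids of the mature protein. Numbering is relative to the mature sequence without its signal peptide, so residue 20 of the reference protein is counted as position 1. The coding sequence is fused at its C terminus to an intein tag. In this system the intein normally serves as a self-cleaving affinity handle: the fusion is captured on a resin and the target protein is then released by induced cleavage without a protease. The fragment is recorded as cloned between EcoRI sites at both ends.

The sizes in the record are inconsistent. The total vector size is listed as smaller than both the roughly 7.5 kb backbone and the 360 bp insert, so it is probably an entry error. The stated purpose is bacterial production of the N-terminally deleted protein. It likely belongs to a deletion series for mapping functional regions of lacritin, in work on how lacritin rescues stressed epithelial cells through autophagy.
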