>Addgene plasmid #48718 | pTYB1-pLAC-N45 | addgene partial sequence | sequence record 72761 | T7 5'-TAATACGACTCACTATAGGG-3'
TTTTGTTTAACTTTAAGAAGGAGATATACATATGGCGGCAGCAGTTCAGGGGACAGCCAAGGTCACCTCA
AGCAGGCAGGAACTAAACCCCCTGAAATCCATAGTGGAGAAAAGTATCTTACTAACAGAACAAGCCCTTG
CAAAAGCAGGAAAAGGAATGCACGGAGGCGTGCCAGGTGGAAAACAATTCATCGAAAATGGAAGTGAATT
TGCACAAAAATTACTGAAGAAATTCAGTCTATTAAAACCATGGGCATGCTTTGCCAAGGGTACCAATGTT
TTAATGGCGGATGGGTCTATTGAATGTATTGAAAACATTGAGGTTGGTAATAAGGTCATGGGTAAAGATG
GCAGACCTCGTGAGGTAATTAAATTGCCCAGAGGAAGAGAAACTATGTACAGCGTCGTGCAGAAAAGTCA
GCACAGAGCCCACAAAAGTGACTCAAGTCGTGAAGTGCCAGAATTACTCAAGTTTACGTGTAATGCGACC
CATGAGTTGGTTGTTAGAACACCTCGTAGTGTCCGCCGTTTGTCTCGTACCATTAAGGGTGTCGAATATT
TTGAAGTTATTACTTTTGAGATGGGCCAAAAGAAAGCCCCCGACGGTAGAATTGTTGAGCTTGTCAAGGA
AGTTTCAAAGAGCTACCCAATATCTGAGGGGCCTGAGAGAGCCAACGAATTAGTAGAATCCTATAGAAAG
GCTTCAAATAAAGCTTATTTTGAGTGGACTATTGAGGCCAGAGATCTTTCTCTGTTGGGTTCCCATGTTC
GTAAAGCTACCTACCAGACTTACGCTCCAATTCTTTATGAGAATGACCACTTTTTCGACTACATGCAAAA
AAGTAAGTTTCATCTCACCATTGAA
